>Addgene plasmid #115034 | SRF2 B9_pECIA2 | addgene full sequence | sequence record 296886 | Addgene NGS Result
GTAAAACGACGGCCAGTGAATTAATTCGTTGCAGGACAGGATGTGGTGCCCGATGTGACTAGCTCTTTGC
TGCAGGCCGTCCTATCCTCTGGTTCCGATAAGAGACCCAGAACTCCGGCCCCCCACCGCCCACCGCCACC
CCCATACATATGTGGTACGCAAGTAAGAGTGCCTGCGCATGCCCCATGTGCCCCACCAAGAGCTTTGCAT
CCCATACAAGTCCCCAAAGTGGAGAACCGAACCAATTCTTCGCGGGCAGAACAAAAGCTTCTGCACACGT
CTCCACTCGAATTTGGAGCCGGCCGGCGTGTGCAAAAGAGGTGAATCGAACGAAAGACCCGTGTGTAAAG
CCGCGTTTCCAAAATGTATAAAACCGAGAGCATCTGGCCAATGTGCATCAGTTGTGGTCAGCAGCAAAAT
CAAGTGAATCATCTCAGTGCAACTAAAGGGGGGATCCGATCTCAATATGAAGTTATGCATATTACTGGCC
GTCGTGGCCTTTGTTGGCCTCTCGCTCGGGAAGACTGATACTGATCCGCTTGAAGTTTTGGCTCTTCAAG
ATCTCTACAAGTCTCTGAGAAATCCAGAACAGCTGAGAGGATGGAGATTAGAGGGTGGAGATCCATGCGG
AGAAGCCTGGCTGGGAATTTCTTGTTCTGGTTCTTCTATAGTAGACCTACAACTGCGAGAGTTAAAGCTT
TTGGGCAGCCTTGGAAACCAGCTTCAACATCTCCACAATTTGAAGATTCTGGATGTAAGCTTCAATAACC
TTGAGGGTGAAATTCCGTTTGGCTTGCCTCCTAACGCTACTCATATAAACATGGCTTACAACAATCTGAC
CCAAAGTATCCCTTTTTCCTTACCTCTTATGACATCTCTTCAGTCTTTAAATTTGAGCCATAATTCATTA
TCTGGACCTCTTGGAAATGTGTTTTCTGGGTTACAGATTAAAGAAATGGATCTGTCATTCAATAACCTGA
CGGGAGATCTACCGAGCTCTTTTGGGACTCTAATGAATCTGACTTCACTGTACCTCCAGAACAACAGATT
AACAGGATCAGTCATATATCTCGCGGATCTTCCTTTAGCTGACCTGAACATCGAAGATAACCAGTTCAGT
GGTATTATCCCAAGTCATTTTCAGTCCATTCCTCATCTGTGGATTTGGGGAAACAAGTTCCATGTAGAGC
CCAACTATAAACCGTGGAAGTTCCCATTGGACGTCAGACCACTGATACAAAATGATACTGGCTATCCAAC
AACAGAGTCAAGTGCCATTATGAATTTTCCCAGACCTGAGACTCAGAAGGTCAAAAAGCTGGAGGTGCTG
TTCCAGGGACCAGGGAGCGACAAAACTCACACATGCCCACCGTGCCCAGCACCTGAACTCCTGGGGGGAC
CGTCAGTCTTCCTCTTCCCCCCAAAACCCAAGGACACCCTCATGATCTCCCGGACCCCTGAGGTCACATG
CGTGGTGGTGGACGTGAGCCACGAAGACCCTGAGGTCAAGTTCAACTGGTACGTGGACGGCGTGGAGGTG
CATAATGCCAAGACAAAGCCGCGGGAGGAGCAGTACAACAGCACGTACCGTGTGGTCAGCGTCCTCACCG
TCCTGCACCAGGACTGGCTGAATGGCAAGGAGTACAAGTGCAAGGTCTCCAACAAAGCCCTCCCAGCCCC
CATCGAGAAAACCATCTCCAAAGCCAAAGGGCAGCCCCGAGAACCACAGGTGTACACCCTGCCCCCATCC
CGGGAGGAGATGACCAAGAACCAGGTCAGCCTGACCTGCCTGGTCAAAGGCTTCTATCCCAGCGACATCG
CCGTGGAGTGGGAGAGCAATGGGCAGCCGGAGAACAACTACAAGACCACGCCTCCCGTGCTGGACTCCGA
CGGCTCCTTCTTCCTCTACAGCAAGCTCACCGTGGACAAGAGCAGGTGGCAGCAGGGGAACGTCTTCTCA
TGCTCCGTGATGCATGAGGGTCTGCACAACCACTACACGCAGAAGAGCCTCTCCCTGTCTCCGGGTAAAT
CTAGAGGGCCCTTCGAAGGTAAGCCTATCCCTAACCCTCTCCTCGGTCTCGATTCTACGCGTACCGGTCA
TCATCACCATCACCATTGAGTTTAAACCCGCTGATCAGCCTCGACTGTGCCTTCTAAGGCCTGAGCTCGC
TGATCAGCCTCGATCGAGGATCCAGACATGATAAGATACATTGATGAGTTTGGACAAACCACAACTAGAA
TGCAGTGAAAAAAATGCTTTATTTGTGAAATTTGTGATGCTATTGCTTTATTTGTAACCATTATAAGCTG
CAATAAACAAGTTAACAACAACAATTGCATTCATTTTATGTTTCAGGTTCAGGGGGAGGTGTGGGAGGTT
TTTTAAAGCAAGTAAAACCTCTACAAATGTGGTATGGCTGATTATGATCAGTCGACCTGCAGGCATGCAA
GCTTGGCGTAATCATGGTCATAGCTGTTTCCTGTGTGAAATTGTTATCCGCTCACAATTCCACACAACAT
ACGAGCCGGAAGCATAAAGTGTAAAGCCTGGGGTGCCTAATGAGTGAGCTAACTCACATTAATTGCGTTG
CGCTCACTGCCCGCTTTCCAGTCGGGAAACCTGTCGTGCCAGCTGCATTAATGAATCGGCCAACGCGCGG
GGAGAGGCGGTTTGCGTATTGGGCGCTCTTCCGCTTCCTCGCTCACTGACTCGCTGCGCTCGGTCGTTCG
GCTGCGGCGAGCGGTATCAGCTCACTCAAAGGCGGTAATACGGTTATCCACAGAATCAGGGGATAACGCA
GGAAAGAACATGTGAGCAAAAGGCCAGCAAAAGGCCAGGAACCGTAAAAAGGCCGCGTTGCTGGCGTTTT
TCCATAGGCTCCGCCCCCCTGACGAGCATCACAAAAATCGACGCTCAAGTCAGAGGTGGCGAAACCCGAC
AGGACTATAAAGATACCAGGCGTTTCCCCCTGGAAGCTCCCTCGTGCGCTCTCCTGTTCCGACCCTGCCG
CTTACCGGATACCTGTCCGCCTTTCTCCCTTCGGGAAGCGTGGCGCTTTCTCATAGCTCACGCTGTAGGT
ATCTCAGTTCGGTGTAGGTCGTTCGCTCCAAGCTGGGCTGTGTGCACGAACCCCCCGTTCAGCCCGACCG
CTGCGCCTTATCCGGTAACTATCGTCTTGAGTCCAACCCGGTAAGACACGACTTATCGCCACTGGCAGCA
GCCACTGGTAACAGGATTAGCAGAGCGAGGTATGTAGGCGGTGCTACAGAGTTCTTGAAGTGGTGGCCTA
ACTACGGCTACACTAGAAGAACAGTATTTGGTATCTGCGCTCTGCTGAAGCCAGTTACCTTCGGAAAAAG
AGTTGGTAGCTCTTGATCCGGCAAACAAACCACCGCTGGTAGCGGTGGTTTTTTTGTTTGCAAGCAGCAG
ATTACGCGCAGAAAAAAAGGATCTCAAGAAGATCCTTTGATCTTTTCTACGGGGTCTGACGCTCAGTGGA
ACGAAAACTCACGTTAAGGGATTTTGGTCATGAGATTATCAAAAAGGATCTTCACCTAGATCCTTTTAAA
TTAAAAATGAAGTTTTAAATCAATCTAAAGTATATATGAGTAAACTTGGTCTGACAGTTACCAATGCTTA
ATCAGTGAGGCACCTATCTCAGCGATCTGTCTATTTCGTTCATCCATAGTTGCCTGACTCCCCGTCGTGT
AGATAACTACGATACGGGAGGGCTTACCATCTGGCCCCAGTGCTGCAATGATACCGCGAGACCCACGCTC
ACCGGCTCCAGATTTATCAGCAATAAACCAGCCAGCCGGAAGGGCCGAGCGCAGAAGTGGTCCTGCAACT
TTATCCGCCTCCATCCAGTCTATTAATTGTTGCCGGGAAGCTAGAGTAAGTAGTTCGCCAGTTAATAGTT
TGCGCAACGTTGTTGCCATTGCTACAGGCATCGTGGTGTCACGCTCGTCGTTTGGTATGGCTTCATTCAG
CTCCGGTTCCCAACGATCAAGGCGAGTTACATGATCCCCCATGTTGTGCAAAAAAGCGGTTAGCTCCTTC
GGTCCTCCGATCGTTGTCAGAAGTAAGTTGGCCGCAGTGTTATCACTCATGGTTATGGCAGCACTGCATA
ATTCTCTTACTGTCATGCCATCCGTAAGATGCTTTTCTGTGACTGGTGAGTACTCAACCAAGTCATTCTG
AGAATAGTGTATGCGGCGACCGAGTTGCTCTTGCCCGGCGTCAATACGGGATAATACCGCGCCACATAGC
AGAACTTTAAAAGTGCTCATCATTGGAAAACGTTCTTCGGGGCGAAAACTCTCAAGGATCTTACCGCTGT
TGAGATCCAGTTCGATGTAACCCACTCGTGCACCCAACTGATCTTCAGCATCTTTTACTTTCACCAGCGT
TTCTGGGTGAGCAAAAACAGGAAGGCAAAATGCCGCAAAAAAGGGAATAAGGGCGACACGGAAATGTTGA
ATACTCATACTCTTCCTTTTTCAATATTATTGAAGCATTTATCAGGGTTATTGTCTCATGAGCGGATACA
TATTTGAATGTATTTAGAAAAATAAACAAATAGGGGTTCCGCGCACATTTCCCCGAAAAGTGCCACCTGA
CGTCTAAGAAACCATTATTATCATGACATTAACCTATAAAAATAGGCGTATCACGAGGCCCTTTCGTCTC
GCGCGTTTCGGTGATGACGGTGAAAACCTCTGACACATGCAGCTCCCGGAGACGGTCACAGCTTGTCTGT
AAGCGGATGCCGGGAGCAGACAAGCCCGTCAGGGCGCGTCAGCGGGTGTTGGCGGGTGTCGGGGCTGGCT
TAACTATGCGGCATCAGAGCAGATTGTACTGAGAGTGCACCATATGCGGTGTGAAATACCGCACAGATGC
GTAAGGAGAAAATACCGCATCAGGCGCCATTCGCCATTCAGGCTGCGCAACTGTTGGGAAGGGCGATCGG
TGCGGGCCTCTTCGCTATTACGCCAGCTGGCGAAAGGGGGATGTGCTGCAAGGCGATTAAGTTGGGTAAC
GCCAGGGTTTTCCCAGTCACGACGTT
Features (pLannotate 1.2.2; 18 found; start..end, strand, type, name):
     23..449     +  promoter       MT promoter: Drosophila metallothionein promoter
    467..520     +  sig_peptide    BiP signal sequence: Drosophila BiP signal sequence
    479..1318    +  CDS            SRF2 (fragment): SRF2_ARATH - Experimental evidence at protein level: Swiss-Prot protein existence level 1. From Arabidopsis thaliana (Mouse-ear cress).
   1292..2029    +  CDS            IGHG1 (fragment): IGHG1_HUMAN - Experimental evidence at protein level: Swiss-Prot protein existence level 1. Constant region of immunoglobulin heavy chains. Immunoglobulins, also known as antibodies, are membrane-bound or secreted glycoproteins produced by B lymphocytes. In the recognition phase of humoral immunity, the membrane-bound immunoglobulins serve as receptors which, upon binding of a specific antigen, trigger the clonal expansion and differentiation of B lymphocytes into immunoglobulins- secreting plasma cells. Secreted immunoglobulins mediate the effector phase of humoral immunity, which results in
   2048..2089    +  CDS            V5 tag: epitope tag from simian virus 5
   2189..2323    -  polyA_signal   SV40 poly(A) signal: SV40 polyadenylation signal
   2346..2430    -  CDS            large T antigen (fragment): large T antigen from SV40 (simian virus 40)
   2430..2454    +  misc_feature   MCS (fragment): pUC18/19 multiple cloning site
   2491..2507    -  protein_bind   lac operator: The lac repressor binds to the lac operator to inhibit transcription in E. coli. This inhibition can be relieved by adding lactose or isopropyl-β-D-thiogalactopyranoside (IPTG). lac repressor encoded by lacI
   2515..2545    -  promoter       lac promoter: promoter for the E. coli lac operon
   2560..2581    -  protein_bind   CAP binding site: CAP binding activates transcription in the presence of cAMP. E. coli catabolite activator protein
   2594..2686    -  CDS            lacI (fragment): lac repressor; lacI; The lac repressor binds to the lac operator to inhibit transcription in E. coli. This inhibition can be relieved by adding lactose or isopropyl-β-D-thiogalactopyranoside (IPTG).
   2869..3457    -  rep_origin     ori: high-copy-number ColE1/pMB1/pBR322/pUC origin of replication
   3628..4488    -  CDS            AmpR: β-lactamase; bla; confers resistance to ampicillin, carbenicillin, and related antibiotics
   4489..4593    -  promoter       AmpR promoter: bla
   4688..4723    +  CDS            rop (fragment): Rop protein, which maintains plasmids at low copy number; rop
   4825..4924    +  misc_feature   bom (fragment): basis of mobility region from pBR322
   4930..21      -  CDS            lacZα (fragment) (across the origin): LacZα fragment of β-galactosidase; lacZ fragment
