[The description below was written by a language model from this plasmid's Addgene catalogue record and pLannotate feature annotations shown in this document.]
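Description:
SRF2 B9_pECIA2 is an insect-cell expression plasmid of about 5.1 kb built on the pECIA2 backbone. It is designed for secreted production of a plant receptor ectodomain in Drosophila cell culture. In bacteria it is maintained as a high-copy plasmid through a ColE1/pUC-type origin and selected with ampicillin via the β-lactamase gene. Residual pUC-derived elements are scattered through the backbone (lac promoter and operator, plus fragments of lacZα, lacI, rop and bom) and appear to play no role in expression of the insert.

The expression cassette is driven by the Drosophila metallothionein promoter, which is induced by adding copper sulfate to the culture. Downstream, the Drosophila BiP signal sequence directs the product into the secretory pathway. It is followed by the extracellular domain of the Arabidopsis thaliana leucine-rich repeat receptor kinase SRF2 (AT5G06820), inserted by ligation-independent cloning. The ectodomain is fused at its C terminus to a human IgG1 Fc region and then a V5 epitope. The record also lists a hexahistidine tag, which the feature table does not annotate separately. An SV40 polyadenylation signal is annotated downstream of the cassette, although on the opposite strand.

The Fc fusion serves as the "bait" in an extracellular interaction assay and is meant to be paired with the matching prey construct in pECIA14. The Fc portion is typically what allows such a secreted bait to be captured, while the V5 and His tags allow detection or purification. The plasmid belongs to a collection used to map pairwise interactions among the extracellular domains of Arabidopsis LRR receptor kinases.
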