Addgene plasmid #115034: SRF2 B9_pECIA2
Purpose: Bait vector SRF2 B9_pECIA2 should be used with prey vector SRF2 B9_pECIA14.
Depositing lab: Youssef Belkhadir. Depositing organization: Gregor Mendel Institute of Molecular Plant Biology. Publication: An extracellular network of Arabidopsis leucine-rich repeat receptor kinases. Smakowska-Luzan E, Mott GA, Parys K, Stegmann M, Howton TC, Layeghifard M, Neuhold J, Lehner A, Kong J, Grunwald K, Weinberger N, Satbhai SB, Mayer D, Busch W, Madalinski M, Stolt-Bergner P, Provart NJ, Mukhtar MS, Zipfel C, Desveaux D, Guttman DS, Belkhadir Y. Nature. 2018 Jan 18;553(7688):342-346. doi: 10.1038/nature25184. Epub 2018 Jan 10. PubMed 29320478.
Backbone
  Vector backbone: pECIA2
  Backbone manufacturer: Chris Garcia (Addgene plasmid # 47032)
  Vector type: Insect Expression
Growth in bacteria
  Bacterial resistance: Ampicillin, 100 μg/mL
  Growth temperature: 37°C
  Growth strain: DH5alpha
  Copy number: High Copy
Gene/Insert
  Gene/Insert name: AT5G06820
  Species: A. thaliana (mustard weed)
  Promoter: Metallothionein (Copper-Inducible)
  Tag / fusion protein: Fc, V5 and hexahistidine tags (C terminal on backbone)
  Cloning method: Ligation Independent Cloning
Terms and licenses: Academic/Nonprofit Terms; Industry Terms: Not Available to Industry
Depositor comments: Plasmid for secreted expression in Drosophila cell culture by induction via CuSO4. Insert is an extracellular domain of indicated LRR-RK, C-terminally tagged with Fc, V5 and hexahistidine tags. Insert Protein Sequence: KTDTDPLEVLALQDLYKSLRNPEQLRGWRLEGGDPCGEAWLGISCSGSSIVDLQLRELKLLGSLGNQLQHLHNLKILDVSFNNLEGEIPFGLPPNATHINMAYNNLTQSIPFSLPLMTSLQSLNLSHNSLSGPLGNVFSGLQIKEMDLSFNNLTGDLPSSFGTLMNLTSLYLQNNRLTGSVIYLADLPLADLNIEDNQFSGIIPSHFQSIPHLWIWGNKFHVEPNYKPWKFPLDVRPLIQNDTGYPTTESSAIMNFPRPETQKVKKKKK
How to cite: SRF2 B9_pECIA2 was a gift from Youssef Belkhadir (Addgene plasmid # 115034)
